Addgene plasmid #26565: pDPlk-lin-41_LCS-sm
Depositing lab: Chang-Zheng Chen. Depositing organization: Stanford University. Publication: The potential functions of primary microRNAs in target recognition and repression. Trujillo RD, Yue SB, Tang Y, O'Gorman WE, Chen CZ. EMBO J. 2010 Oct 6;29(19):3272-85. doi: 10.1038/emboj.2010.208. Epub 2010 Aug 31. PubMed 20808284.
Backbone
  Vector backbone: pDPlk
  Backbone size w/o insert (bp): 2742
Growth in bacteria
  Bacterial resistance: Ampicillin, 100 μg/mL
  Growth temperature: 37°C
  Growth strain: DH5alpha
  Copy number: Unknown
Gene/Insert
  Gene/Insert name: lin-41 3' UTR (alt name: LTSR41-sm)
  Species: C. elegans (nematode)
  Insert size (bp): 110
  Cloning method: Restriction Enzyme; 5′ cloning site XhoI (not destroyed); 3′ cloning site MluI (not destroyed)
  Sequencing primers: 5′ T7; 3′ M13 reverse
Terms and licenses: Academic/Nonprofit Terms; Industry Terms: Not Available to Industry
How to cite: pDPlk-lin-41_LCS-sm was a gift from Chang-Zheng Chen (Addgene plasmid # 26565 ; http://n2t.net/addgene:26565 ; RRID:Addgene_26565)
