[The description below was written by a language model from this plasmid's Addgene catalogue record and pLannotate feature annotations shown in this document.]
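Description:
pDPlk-lin-41_LCS-sm is a small bacterial cloning plasmid (2,852 nt in the deposited full sequence) built on the pDPlk backbone, which the record lists as 2,742 bp without insert. It carries a roughly 110 bp segment from the 3′ UTR of the C. elegans lin-41 gene, also recorded under the alternative name LTSR41-sm. The fragment was inserted by restriction cloning between XhoI and MluI sites, both of which remain intact, so it can be excised or swapped. The annotated features are those of a pUC-type vector: a high-copy ColE1/pMB1-family origin of replication, and a β-lactamase gene with its own promoter for ampicillin selection in E. coli. There are also remnants of the lac region, namely a lacZα fragment, lac promoter, lac operator, CAP binding site and a short lacI fragment. Partial bom and rop sequences derived from pBR322 are annotated as fragments only.

A T7 promoter lies just upstream of the region holding the remaining multiple cloning site sequence, and the listed sequencing primers (T7 and M13 reverse) flank the insert. This arrangement would in principle allow in vitro transcription of the cloned UTR segment by T7 RNA polymerase, although the record does not state that use. No eukaryotic promoter, reporter gene or polyadenylation signal was annotated, so the plasmid appears to be a holding or shuttle clone for the UTR element rather than an expression construct. The "sm" suffix is not explained in the record, and the insert itself was not picked up by the automated annotation. The associated publication concerns how primary microRNAs take part in target recognition and repression, which fits the use of a lin-41 3′ UTR fragment as a microRNA target sequence.
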