Features (pLannotate 1.2.2; 12 found; start..end, strand, type, name):
    137..236     +  misc_feature   bom (fragment): basis of mobility region from pBR322
    242..399     -  CDS            lacZα (fragment): LacZα fragment of β-galactosidase; lacZ fragment
    403..421     +  promoter       T7 promoter: promoter for bacteriophage T7 RNA polymerase
    549..579     +  misc_feature   MCS (fragment): pUC18/19 multiple cloning site
    655..671     -  protein_bind   lac operator: The lac repressor binds to the lac operator to inhibit transcription in E. coli. This inhibition can be relieved by adding lactose or isopropyl-β-D-thiogalactopyranoside (IPTG). lac repressor encoded by lacI
    679..709     -  promoter       lac promoter: promoter for the E. coli lac operon
    724..745     -  protein_bind   CAP binding site: CAP binding activates transcription in the presence of cAMP. E. coli catabolite activator protein
    758..850     -  CDS            lacI (fragment): lac repressor; lacI; The lac repressor binds to the lac operator to inhibit transcription in E. coli. This inhibition can be relieved by adding lactose or isopropyl-β-D-thiogalactopyranoside (IPTG).
   1033..1621    -  rep_origin     ori: high-copy-number ColE1/pMB1/pBR322/pUC origin of replication
   1792..2652    -  CDS            AmpR: β-lactamase; bla; confers resistance to ampicillin, carbenicillin, and related antibiotics
   2653..2757    -  promoter       AmpR promoter: bla
   2852..35      +  CDS            rop (fragment) (across the origin): Rop protein, which maintains plasmids at low copy number; rop
>Addgene plasmid #26565 | pDPlk-lin-41_LCS-sm | depositor full sequence | sequence record 12583 | Author sequence
TCGCGCGTTTCGGTGATGACGGTGAAAACCTCTGACACATGCAGCTCCCGGAGACGGTCACAGCTTGTCT
GTAAGCGGATGCCGGGAGCAGACAAGCCCGTCAGGGCGCGTCAGCGGGTGTTGGCGGGTGTCGGGGCTGG
CTTAACTATGCGGCATCAGAGCAGATTGTACTGAGAGTGCACCATATGCGGTGTGAAATACCGCACAGAT
GCGTAAGGAGAAAATACCGCATCAGGCGCCATTCGCCATTCAGGCTGCGCAACTGTTGGGAAGGGCGATC
GGTGCGGGCCTCTTCGCTATTACGCCAGCTGGCGAAAGGGGGATGTGCTGCAAGGCGATTAAGTTGGGTA
ACGCCAGGGTTTTCCCAGTCACGACGTTGTAAAACGACGGCCAGTGAATTATTAATACGACTCACTATAG
GGAGAAGAGAATTCCTCGAGAACTCAAGTATACCTTTTATACAACCGTTCTTGTGAGAACGCGATGTAAA
TATCGCAATCCCTTTTTATACAACCATTGACGGACTGAACCATTGAAACCTTACGCGTGGATCCTCTAGA
GTCGACCTGCAGGCATGCATAAGCTTTTCCTCCCTTTAGTGAGGGTAATTCTCAGCTTGGCGTAATCATG
GTCATAGCTGTTTCCTGTGTGAAATTGTTATCCGCTCACAATTCCACACAACATACGAGCCGGAAGCATA
AAGTGTAAAGCCTGGGGTGCCTAATGAGTGAGCTAACTCACATTAATTGCGTTGCGCTCACTGCCCGCTT
TCCAGTCGGGAAACCTGTCGTGCCAGCTGCATTAATGAATCGGCCAACGCGCGGGGAGAGGCGGTTTGCG
TATTGGGCGCTCTTCCGCTTCCTCGCTCACTGACTCGCTGCGCTCGGTCGTTCGGCTGCGGCGAGCGGTA
TCAGCTCACTCAAAGGCGGTAATACGGTTATCCACAGAATCAGGGGATAACGCAGGAAAGAACATGTGAG
CAAAAGGCCAGCAAAAGGCCAGGAACCGTAAAAAGGCCGCGTTGCTGGCGTTTTTCCATAGGCTCCGCCC
CCCTGACGAGCATCACAAAAATCGACGCTCAAGTCAGAGGTGGCGAAACCCGACAGGACTATAAAGATAC
CAGGCGTTTCCCCCTGGAAGCTCCCTCGTGCGCTCTCCTGTTCCGACCCTGCCGCTTACCGGATACCTGT
CCGCCTTTCTCCCTTCGGGAAGCGTGGCGCTTTCTCAAAGCTCACGCTGTAGGTATCTCAGTTCGGTGTA
GGTCGTTCGCTCCAAGCTGGGCTGTGTGCACGAACCCCCCGTTCAGCCCGACCGCTGCGCCTTATCCGGT
AACTATCGTCTTGAGTCCAACCCGGTAAGACACGACTTATCGCCACTGGCAGCAGCCACTGGTAACAGGA
TTAGCAGAGCGAGGTATGTAGGCGGTGCTACAGAGTTCTTGAAGTGGTGGCCTAACTACGGCTACACTAG
AAGGACAGTATTTGGTATCTGCGCTCTGCTGAAGCCAGTTACCTTCGGAAAAAGAGTTGGTAGCTCTTGA
TCCGGCAAACAAACCACCGCTGGTAGCGGTGGTTTTTTTGTTTGCAAGCAGCAGATTACGCGCAGAAAAA
AAGGATCTCAAGAAGATCCTTTGATCTTTTCTACGGGGTCTGACGCTCAGTGGAACGAAAACTCACGTTA
AGGGATTTTGGTCATGAGATTATCAAAAAGGATCTTCACCTAGATCCTTTTAAATTAAAAATGAAGTTTT
AAATCAATCTAAAGTATATATGAGTAAACTTGGTCTGACAGTTACCAATGCTTAATCAGTGAGGCACCTA
TCTCAGCGATCTGTCTATTTCGTTCATCCATAGTTGCCTGACTCCCCGTCGTGTAGATAACTACGATACG
GGAGGGCTTACCATCTGGCCCCAGTGCTGCAATGATACCGCGAGACCCACGCTCACCGGCTCCAGATTTA
TCAGCAATAAACCAGCCAGCCGGAAGGGCCGAGCGCAGAAGTGGTCCTGCAACTTTATCCGCCTCCATCC
AGTCTATTAATTGTTGCCGGGAAGCTAGAGTAAGTAGTTCGCCAGTTAATAGTTTGCGCAACGTTGTTGC
CATTGCTACAGGCATCGTGGTGTCACGCTCGTCGTTTGGTATGGCTTCATTCAGCTCCGGTTCCCAACGA
TCAAGGCGAGTTACATGATCCCCCATGTTGTGCAAAAAAGCGGTTAGCTCCTTCGGTCCTCCGATCGTTG
TCAGAAGTAAGTTGGCCGCAGTGTTATCACTCATGGTTATGGCAGCACTGCATAATTCTCTTACTGTCAT
GCCATCCGTAAGATGCTTTTCTGTGACTGGTGAGTACTCAACCAAGTCATTCTGAGAATAGTGTATGCGG
CGACCGAGTTGCTCTTGCCCGGCGTCAATACGGGATAATACCGCGCCACATAGCAGAACTTTAAAAGTGC
TCATCATTGGAAAACGTTCTTCGGGGCGAAAACTCTCAAGGATCTTACCGCTGTTGAGATCCAGTTCGAT
GTAACCCACTCGTGCACCCAACTGATCTTCAGCATCTTTTACTTTCACCAGCGTTTCTGGGTGAGCAAAA
ACAGGAAGGCAAAATGCCGCAAAAAAGGGAATAAGGGCGACACGGAAATGTTGAATACTCATACTCTTCC
TTTTTCAATATTATTGAAGCATTTATCAGGGTTATTGTCTCATGAGCGGATACATATTTGAATGTATTTA
GAAAAATAAACAAATAGGGGTTCCGCGCACATTTCCCCGAAAAGTGCCACCTGACGTCTAAGAAACCATT
ATTATCATGACATTAACCTATAAAAATAGGCGTATCACGAGGCCCTTTCGTC
