>Addgene plasmid #26565 | pDPlk-lin-41_LCS-sm | addgene partial sequence | sequence record 32795 | 26565 with M13_for20
TCCTCGAGAACTCAAGTATACCTTTTATACAACCGTTCTTGTGAGAACGCGATGTAAATATCGCAATCCC
TTTTTATACAACCATTGACGGACTGAACCATTGAAACCTTACGCGTGGATCCTCTAGAGTCGACCTGCAG
GCATGCATAAGCTTTTCCTCCCTTTAGTGAGGGTAATTCTCAGCTTGGCGTAATCATGGTCATAGCTGTT
TCCTGTGTGAAATTGTTATCCGCTCACAATTCCACACAACATACGAGCCGGAAGCATAAAGTGTAAAGCC
TGGGGTGCCTAATGAGTGAGCTAACTCACATTAATTGCGTTGCGCTCACTGCCCGCTTTCCAGTCGGGAA
ACCTGTCGTGCCAGCTGCATTAATGAATCGGCCAACGCGCGGGGAGAGGCGGTTTGCGTATTGGGCGCTC
TTCCGCTTCCTCGCTCACTGACTCGCTGCGCTCGGTCGTTCGGCTGCGGCGAGCGGTATCAGCTCACTCA
AAGGCGGTAATACGGTTATCCACAGAATCAGGGGATAACGCAGGAAAGAACATGTGAGCAAAAGGCCAGC
AAAAGGCCAGGAACCGTAAAAAGGCCGCGTTGCTGGCGTTTTTCCATAGGCTCCGCCCCCCTGACGAGCA
TCACAAAAATCGACGCTCAAGTCAGAGGTGGCGAAACCCGACAGGACTATAAAGATACCAGGCGTTTCCC
CCTGGAAGCTCCCTCGTGCGCTCTCCTGTTCCGACCCTGCCGCTTACCGGATACCTGTCCGCCTTTCTCC
CTTCGGGAAGCGTGGCGCTTTCTCATAGCTCACGCTGT
